Addgene plasmid #86197: pYPQ141-ZmUbi-RZ-Lb
Purpose: LbCpf1 Gateway gRNA entry plasmid using Zea mays Ubi promoter and ribozyme processing
Depositing lab: Yiping Qi. Publication: A CRISPR-Cpf1 system for efficient genome editing and transcriptional repression in plants. Tang X, Lowder LG, Zhang T, Malzahn AA, Zheng X, Voytas DF, Zhong Z, Chen Y, Ren Q, Li Q, Kirkland ER, Zhang Y, Qi Y. Nat Plants. 2017 Feb 17;3:17018. doi: 10.1038/nplants.2017.18. PubMed 28211909.
Backbone
  Vector backbone: pYPQ141
  Backbone manufacturer: N/A
  Vector type: CRISPR
Growth in bacteria
  Bacterial resistance: Spectinomycin, 50 μg/mL
  Growth temperature: 37°C
  Growth strain: DH5alpha
  Copy number: High Copy
Gene/Insert
  Gene/Insert name: gRNA cloning site (alt name: Lb Cpf1 gRNA cloning site for ribozyme cleavage)
  gRNA/shRNA sequence: gRNA scaffold only
  Species: Lachnospiraceae bacterium ND2006
  Promoter: Maize ubiquitin 1
  Cloning method: Gateway Cloning
  Sequencing primers: 5′ ttcccagtcacgacgttgtaaaac; 3′ catggtcatagctgtttcctg
Terms and licenses: Academic/Nonprofit Terms; Industry Terms: Not Available to Industry
How to cite: pYPQ141-ZmUbi-RZ-Lb was a gift from Yiping Qi (Addgene plasmid # 86197 ; http://n2t.net/addgene:86197 ; RRID:Addgene_86197)
