[The description below was written by a language model from this plasmid's Addgene catalogue record and pLannotate feature annotations shown in this document.]
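Description:
pYPQ141-ZmUbi-RZ-Lb is a Gateway entry plasmid for expressing guide RNAs for the Cpf1 (Cas12a) nuclease of Lachnospiraceae bacterium ND2006 (LbCpf1) in plants. It is built on the pYPQ141 backbone and is about 5 kb. In E. coli it replicates from a high-copy ColE1/pUC-type origin and is selected with spectinomycin through the aadA (SmR) aminoglycoside adenylyltransferase gene. The annotation also picks up short remnants of a gentamicin resistance gene, lacI and lacZα, an integron Pc promoter fragment, two T7 promoter sequences and rrnB terminators. These appear to be backbone leftovers rather than functional parts of the payload.

The payload lies between attL-type recombination sites: an attL1 fragment overlapping an attB5 core (which suggests an attL5-type MultiSite Gateway site) upstream and attL2 downstream. This lets the cassette be moved by an LR reaction into a destination vector, typically alongside a nuclease entry clone. Within this interval, the maize ubiquitin 1 promoter, a strong Pol II promoter widely used in monocots, drives a transcript carrying the LbCpf1 gRNA scaffold and a cloning site for the user's spacer; no targeting sequence is present in the plasmid as deposited. Because Pol II transcripts carry extra 5′ and 3′ sequence, the guide is designed to be released by self-cleaving ribozymes. The feature table detects a hammerhead ribozyme fragment just downstream of the promoter, but it does not annotate the scaffold, a second ribozyme or a plant terminator, so those details are not confirmed by the record. The plasmid is intended for assembling plant Cpf1 constructs for genome editing or transcriptional repression.
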