Features (pLannotate 1.2.2; 15 found; start..end, strand, type, name):
   1040..1063    +  misc_RNA       sTRSV HHRz (fragment): hammerhead ribozyme from the tobacco ringspot virus satellite RNA (Khvorova et al., 2003)
   1217..1316    -  protein_bind   attL2: mutant version of attL; recombination site for the Gateway® LR reaction LR Clonase™
   1334..1352    -  promoter       T7 promoter: promoter for bacteriophage T7 RNA polymerase
   1369..1387    -  promoter       T7 promoter: promoter for bacteriophage T7 RNA polymerase
   1577..1600    +  promoter       Pc promoter (fragment): intI1 (promoter lies within the coding sequence); class 1 integron promoter
   1776..1832    +  CDS            GmR (fragment): gentamycin acetyltransferase; aacC1; confers resistance to gentamycin
   1839..2630    +  CDS            SmR: aminoglycoside adenylyltransferase (Murphy, 1985); aadA; confers resistance to spectinomycin and streptomycin
   2723..3311    +  rep_origin     ori: high-copy-number ColE1/pMB1/pBR322/pUC origin of replication
   3494..3586    +  CDS            lacI (fragment): lac repressor; lacI; The lac repressor binds to the lac operator to inhibit transcription in E. coli. This inhibition can be relieved by adding lactose or isopropyl-β-D-thiogalactopyranoside (IPTG).
   3641..3668    -  terminator     rrnB T2 terminator: transcription terminator T2 from the E. coli rrnB gene
   3800..3843    +  terminator     rrnB T1 terminator: Escherichia coli rrnB; transcription terminator T1 from the E. coli rrnB gene
   3890..3926    -  CDS            lacZα (fragment): LacZα fragment of β-galactosidase; lacZ fragment
   3942..4025    +  protein_bind   attL1 (fragment): mutant version of attL; recombination site for the Gateway® LR reaction LR Clonase™
   4016..4036    +  protein_bind   attB5: mutant version of attB; core recombination site for the Gateway® BP reaction BP Clonase™
   4057..1027    +  promoter       Ubi promoter (across the origin): maize polyubiquitin gene promoter
>Addgene plasmid #86197 | pYPQ141-ZmUbi-RZ-Lb | addgene full sequence | sequence record 176062 | Addgene NGS Result
CCTCCGCTTCAAGGTACGCCGCTCGTCCTCCCCCCCCCCCCCTCTCTACCTTCTCTAGATCGGCGTTCCG
GTCCATGGTTAGGGCCCGGTAGTTCTACTTCTGTTCATGTTTGTGTTAGATCCGTGTTTGTGTTAGATCC
GTGCTGCTAGCGTTCGTACACGGATGCGACCTGTACGTCAGACACGTTCTGATTGCTAACTTGCCAGTGT
TTCTCTTTGGGGAATCCTGGGATGGCTCTAGCCGTTCCGCAGACGGGATCGATTTCATGATTTTTTTTGT
TTCGTTGCATAGGGTTTGGTTTGCCCTTTTCCTTTATTTCAATATATGCCGTGCACTTGTTTGTCGGGTC
ATCTTTTCATGCTTTTTTTTGTCTTGGTTGTGATGATGTGGTCTGGTTGGGCGGTCGTTCTAGATCGGAG
TAGAATTAATTCTGTTTCAAACTACCTGGTGGATTTATTAATTTTGGATCTGTATGTGTGTGCCATACAT
ATTCATAGTTACGAATTGAAGATGATGGATGGAAATATCGATCTAGGATAGGTATACATGTTGATGCGGG
TTTTACTGATGCATATACAGAGATGCTTTTTGTTCGCTTGGTTGTGATGATGTGGTGTGGTTGGGCGGTC
GTTCATTCGTTCTAGATCGGAGTAGAATACTGTTTCAAACTACCTGGTGTATTTATTAATTTTGGAACTG
TATGTGTGTGTCATACATCTTCATAGTTACGAGTTTAAGATGGATGGAAATATCGATCTAGGATAGGTAT
ACATGTTGATGTGGGTTTTACTGATGCATATACATGATGGCATATGCAGCATCTATTCATATGCTCTAAC
CTTGAGTACCTATCTATTATAATAAACAAGTATGTTTTATAATTATTTTGATCTTGATATACTTGGATGA
TGGCATATGCAGCAGCTATATGTGGATTTTTTTAGCCCTGCCTTCATACGCTATTTATTTGCTTGGTACT
GTTTCTTTTGTCGATGCTCACCCTGTTGTTTGGTGTTACTTCTGCAGGGATCCAAATTACTGATGAGTCC
GTGAGGACGAAACGAGTAAGCTCGTCTAATTTCTACTAAGTGTAGATGAGACGGAGCTCAGTCTGACCGC
GGCGTCTCTGGCCGGCATGGTCCCAGCCTCCTCGCTGGCGCCGGCTGGGCAACATGCTTCGGCATGGCGA
ATGGGACGGTACCCGGCCGGAATTCGACCCAGCTTTCTTGTACAAAGTTGGCATTATAAAAAATAATTGC
TCATCAATTTGTTGCAACGAACAGGTCACTATCAGTCAAAATAAAATCATTATTTGCCATCCAGCTGATA
TCCCCTATAGTGAGTCGTATTACATGGTCATAGCATCCCCTATAGTGAGTCGTATTACATGGTCATAGCT
GTTTCCTGGCAGCTCTGGCCCGTGTCTCAAAATCTCTGATGTTACATTGCACAAGATAAAAATATATCAT
CATGCCTCCTCTGGACCAGCCAGGACAGAAATGCCTCGACTTCGCTGCTACCCAAGGTTGCCGGGTGACG
CACACCGTGGAAACGGATGAAGGCACGAACCCAGTGGACATAAGCCTGTTCGGTTCGTAAGCTGTAATGC
AAGTAGCGTATGCGCTCACGCAACTGGTCCAGAACCTTGACCGAACGCAGCGGTGGTAACGGCGCAGTGG
CGGTTTTCATGGCTTGTTATGACTGTTTTTTTGGGGTACAGTCTATGCCTCGGGCATCCAAGCAGCAAGC
GCGTTACGCCGTGGGTCGATGTTTGATGTTATGGAGCAGCAACGATGTTACGCAGCAGGGCAGTCGCCCT
AAAACAAAGTTAAACATTATGAGGGAAGCGGTGATCGCCGAAGTATCGACTCAACTATCAGAGGTAGTTG
GCGTCATCGAGCGCCATCTCGAACCGACGTTGCTGGCCGTACATTTGTACGGCTCCGCAGTGGATGGCGG
CCTGAAGCCACACAGTGATATTGATTTGCTGGTTACGGTGACCGTAAGGCTTGATGAAACAACGCGGCGA
GCTTTGATCAACGACCTTTTGGAAACTTCGGCTTCCCCTGGAGAGAGCGAGATTCTCCGCGCTGTAGAAG
TCACCATTGTTGTGCACGACGACATCATTCCGTGGCGTTATCCAGCTAAGCGCGAACTGCAATTTGGAGA
ATGGCAGCGCAATGACATTCTTGCAGGTATCTTCGAGCCAGCCACGATCGACATTGATCTGGCTATCTTG
CTGACAAAAGCAAGAGAACATAGCGTTGCCTTGGTAGGTCCAGCGGCGGAGGAACTCTTTGATCCGGTTC
CTGAACAGGATCTATTTGAGGCGCTAAATGAAACCTTAACGCTATGGAACTCGCCGCCCGACTGGGCTGG
CGATGAGCGAAATGTAGTGCTTACGTTGTCCCGCATTTGGTACAGCGCAGTAACCGGCAAAATCGCGCCG
AAGGATGTCGCTGCCGACTGGGCAATGGAGCGCCTGCCGGCCCAGTATCAGCCCGTCATACTTGAAGCTA
GACAGGCTTATCTTGGACAAGAAGAAGATCGCTTGGCCTCGCGCGCAGATCAGTTGGAAGAATTTGTCCA
CTACGTGAAAGGCGAGATCACCAAGGTAGTCGGCAAATAACCCTCGAGCCACCCATGACCAAAATCCCTT
AACGTGAGTTACGCGTCGTTCCACTGAGCGTCAGACCCCGTAGAAAAGATCAAAGGATCTTCTTGAGATC
CTTTTTTTCTGCGCGTAATCTGCTGCTTGCAAACAAAAAAACCACCGCTACCAGCGGTGGTTTGTTTGCC
GGATCAAGAGCTACCAACTCTTTTTCCGAAGGTAACTGGCTTCAGCAGAGCGCAGATACCAAATACTGTT
CTTCTAGTGTAGCCGTAGTTAGGCCACCACTTCAAGAACTCTGTAGCACCGCCTACATACCTCGCTCTGC
TAATCCTGTTACCAGTGGCTGCTGCCAGTGGCGATAAGTCGTGTCTTACCGGGTTGGACTCAAGACGATA
GTTACCGGATAAGGCGCAGCGGTCGGGCTGAACGGGGGGTTCGTGCACACAGCCCAGCTTGGAGCGAACG
ACCTACACCGAACTGAGATACCTACAGCGTGAGCTATGAGAAAGCGCCACGCTTCCCGAAGGGAGAAAGG
CGGACAGGTATCCGGTAAGCGGCAGGGTCGGAACAGGAGAGCGCACGAGGGAGCTTCCAGGGGGAAACGC
CTGGTATCTTTATAGTCCTGTCGGGTTTCGCCACCTCTGACTTGAGCGTCGATTTTTGTGATGCTCGTCA
GGGGGGCGGAGCCTATGGAAAAACGCCAGCAACGCGGCCTTTTTACGGTTCCTGGCCTTTTGCTGGCCTT
TTGCTCACATGTTCTTTCCTGCGTTATCCCCTGATTCTGTGGATAACCGTATTACCGCCTTTGAGTGAGC
TGATACCGCTCGCCGCAGCCGAACGACCGAGCGCAGCGAGTCAGTGAGCGAGGAAGCGGAAGAGCGCCCA
ATACGCAAACCGCCTCTCCCCGCGCGTTGGCCGATTCATTAATGCAGCTGGCACGACAGGTTTCCCGACT
GGAAAGCGGGCAGTGAGCGCAACGCAATTAATACGCGTACCGCGAGCCAGGAAGAGTTTGTAGAAACGCA
AAAAGGCCATCCGTCAGGATGGCCTTCTGCTTAGTTTGATGCCTGGCAGTTTATGGCGGGCGTCCTGCCC
GCCACCCTCCGGGCCGTTGCTTCACAACGTTCAAATCCGCTCCCGGCGGATTTGTCCTACTCAGGAGAGC
GTTCACCGACAAACAACAGATAAAACGAAAGGCCCAGTCTTCCGACTGAGCCTTTCGTTTTATTTGATGC
CTGGCAGTTCCCTACTCTCGCGTTAACGCTTGCATGGATGTTTTCCCAGTCACGACGTTGTAAAACGACG
GCCAGTCTTAAGCTCGGGCCCAATAATGATTTTATTTTGACTGATAGTGACCTGTTCGTTGCAACAAATT
GATGAGCAATGCTTTTTTATAATGCCAACTTTGTATACAAAAGTTGCCCCATGGCGTTCCCTCTAGAGAG
ATAATGAGCATTGCATGTCTAAGTTATAAAAAATTACCACATATTTTTTTTGTCACACTTGTTTGAAGTG
CAGTTTATCTATCTTTATACATATATTTAAACTTTACTCTACGAATAATATAATCTATAGTACTACAATA
ATATCAGTGTTTTAGAGAATCATATAAATGAACAGTTAGACATGGTCTAAAGGACAATTGAGTATTTTGA
CAACAGGACTCTACAGTTTTATCTTTTTAGTGTGCATGTGTTCTCCTTTTTTTTTGCAAATAGCTTCACC
TATATAATACTTCATCCATTTTATTAGTACATCCATTTAGGGTTTAGGGTTAATGGTTTTTATAGACTAA
TTTTTTTAGTACATCTATTTTATTCTATTTTAGCCTCTAAATTAAGAAAACTAAAACTCTATTTTAGTTT
TTTTATTTAATAATTTAGATATAAAATAGAATAAAATAAAGTGACTAAAAATTAAACAAATACCCTTTAA
GAAATTAAAAAAACTAAGGAAACATTTTTCTTGTTTCGAGTAGATAATGCCAGCCTGTTAAACGCCGTCG
ACGAGTCTAACGGACACCAACCAGCGAACCAGCAGCGTCGCGTCGGGCCAAGCGAAGCAGACGGCACGGC
ATCTCTGTCGCTGCCTCTGGACCCCTCTCGAGAGTTCCGCTCCACCGTTGGACTTGCTCCGCTGTCGGCA
TCCAGAAATTGCGTGGCGGAGCGGCAGACGTGAGCCGGCACGGCAGGCGGCCTCCTCCTCCTCTCACGGC
ACCGGCAGCTACGGGGGATTCCTTTCCCACCGCTCCTTCGCTTTCCCTTCCTCGCCCGCCGTAATAAATA
GACACCCCCTCCACACCCTCTTTCCCCAACCTCGTGTTGTTCGGAGCGCACACACACACAACCAGATCTC
CCCCAAATCCACCCGTCGGCA
